Addgene plasmid #147492: pLNHA-EGFP-C1-HsNot2_344-540_S
Purpose: Mammalian Expression of HsNot2_344-540
Depositing lab: Elisa Izaurralde. Depositing organization: Max Planck Institute for Developmental Biology. Publication: Structure and assembly of the NOT module of the human CCR4-NOT complex. Boland A, Chen Y, Raisch T, Jonas S, Kuzuoglu-Ozturk D, Wohlbold L, Weichenrieder O, Izaurralde E. Nat Struct Mol Biol. 2013 Nov;20(11):1289-97. doi: 10.1038/nsmb.2681. Epub 2013 Oct 13. PubMed 24121232.
Backbone
  Vector backbone: Unknown
  Vector type: Mammalian Expression
Growth in bacteria
  Bacterial resistance: Kanamycin, 50 μg/mL
  Growth temperature: 37°C
  Growth strain: DH5alpha
  Copy number: High Copy
Gene/Insert
  Gene/Insert name: HsNot2_344-540 (alt name: CNOT2)
  Species: H. sapiens (human)
  Entrez Gene: CNOT2 (a.k.a. CDC36, HSPC131, IDNADFS, NOT2, NOT2H)
  Cloning method: Unknown
Terms and licenses: Academic/Nonprofit Terms; Industry Terms: Not Available to Industry
Depositor comments: ORF extracted from NCBI: NM_014515.5. Plasmids from this collection were made available to the research community and donated after the lab closed. Please note that the sequence provided by the depositing laboratory may be theoretical/predicted or based on Sanger sequencing results. There may be discrepancies between sequencing results obtained by Addgene and the depositor sequence. If an Addgene verified sequence is not available, please contact before placing your order to request that our lab fully sequence the plasmid.
How to cite: pLNHA-EGFP-C1-HsNot2_344-540_S was a gift from Elisa Izaurralde (Addgene plasmid # 147492 ; http://n2t.net/addgene:147492 ; RRID:Addgene_147492)
