[The description below was written by a language model from this plasmid's Addgene catalogue record and pLannotate feature annotations shown in this document.]
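Description:
pLNHA-EGFP-C1-HsNot2_344-540_S is a 5,490 nt mammalian expression plasmid encoding a C-terminal fragment of human CNOT2 (NOT2, residues 344–540), a subunit of the CCR4-NOT deadenylase complex. The backbone is recorded as unknown, but the name and feature layout are consistent with an EGFP-C1-type vector. It has a high-copy ColE1/pUC origin, an f1 origin, and a single NeoR/KanR gene preceded by both a bacterial (bla) promoter and the SV40 early promoter and followed by the HSV TK polyadenylation signal. This arrangement gives kanamycin selection in E. coli and would allow G418 selection in mammalian cells.

Expression is driven by the CMV immediate-early enhancer and promoter, and a T7 promoter lies just upstream of the coding region. The annotated coding features follow one another on the same strand in this order: a short fragment of the bacteriophage lambda N protein, an HA epitope, EGFP, a remnant of the multiple cloning site, and the CNOT2 fragment. The SV40 poly(A) signal terminates the unit. The lambda N peptide is the RNA-binding element commonly used to tether a fusion protein to reporter mRNAs carrying BoxB hairpins. The HA tag allows immunodetection or pulldown, and EGFP adds a fluorescent handle.

The record states the purpose only as mammalian expression of this CNOT2 fragment, from a study on the structure and assembly of the human NOT module. Tethering, interaction or localisation assays would fit the design but are not explicitly stated. Several short annotated fragments (HIV-1 LTR, SV40 large T antigen, ble, bGH poly(A)) are probably partial matches to backbone sequence rather than functional elements. The depositor sequence may be theoretical rather than fully verified.
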