Features (pLannotate 1.2.2; 20 found; start..end, strand, type, name):
     61..364     +  enhancer       CMV enhancer: human cytomegalovirus immediate early enhancer
    365..568     +  promoter       CMV promoter: human cytomegalovirus (CMV) immediate early promoter
    564..597     +  LTR            5' LTR (truncated) (fragment): truncated 5' long terminal repeat (LTR) from HIV-1
    613..631     +  promoter       T7 promoter: promoter for bacteriophage T7 RNA polymerase
    665..730     +  CDS            N (fragment): REGN_LAMBD - Experimental evidence at protein level: Swiss-Prot protein existence level 1. Plays a role as a transcriptional antitermination factor that allows the virus to initiate its lytic phase. Activates expression of the delayed viral early genes by modifying host RNA polymerase (RNAP) into a form that is resistant to termination signals. This antitermination function requires the host NusA protein which serves to stabilize the interaction between antitermination protein N and host RNA polymerase. From Escherichia phage lambda (Bacteriophage lambda).
    755..781     +  CDS            3xHA (fragment): three tandem HA epitope tags
    797..1513    +  CDS            EGFP: EGFP is a basic (constitutively fluorescent) green fluorescent protein published in 1996, derived from Aequorea victoria. It is reported to be a rapidly-maturing weak dimer with moderate acid sensitivity.
   1514..1544    +  misc_feature   MCS (fragment): multiple cloning site
   1544..2134    +  CDS            CNOT2 (fragment): CNOT2_HUMAN - Also known as CDC36, NOT2. Experimental evidence at protein level: Swiss-Prot protein existence level 1. Component of the CCR4-NOT complex which is one of the major cellular mRNA deadenylases and is linked to various cellular processes including bulk mRNA degradation, miRNA-mediated repression, translational repression during translational initiation and general transcription regulation. Additional complex functions may be a consequence of its influence on mRNA expression. Required for the CCR4- NOT complex structural integrity. Can repress transcription and may link the CCR4-NOT
   2137..2159    +  misc_feature   MCS (fragment): multiple cloning site
   2171..2255    +  CDS            large T antigen (fragment): large T antigen from SV40 (simian virus 40)
   2278..2399    +  polyA_signal   SV40 poly(A) signal: SV40 polyadenylation signal
   2433..2861    -  rep_origin     f1 ori (sequence partly withheld): f1 bacteriophage origin of replication; arrow indicates direction of (+) strand synthesis
   2888..2992    +  promoter       AmpR promoter: bla
   2994..3351    +  promoter       SV40 promoter: SV40 enhancer and early promoter
   3386..4180    +  CDS            NeoR/KanR: aminoglycoside phosphotransferase from Tn5; aph(3')-II (or nptII); confers resistance to neomycin, kanamycin, and G418 (Geneticin®)
   4201..4353    +  CDS            ble (fragment): BLE_KLEPN - Experimental evidence at protein level: Swiss-Prot protein existence level 1. Binding protein with a strong affinity to the bleomycin family of antibiotics. Binds to CL990; an antimitotic-antibiotic compound. From Klebsiella pneumoniae.
   4412..4459    +  polyA_signal   HSV TK poly(A) signal: herpes simplex virus thymidine kinase polyadenylation signal (Cole and Stacy, 1985)
   4550..4566    -  polyA_signal   bGH poly(A) signal (fragment): bovine growth hormone polyadenylation signal
   4788..5376    +  rep_origin     ori: high-copy-number ColE1/pMB1/pBR322/pUC origin of replication
>Addgene plasmid #147492 | pLNHA-EGFP-C1-HsNot2_344-540_S | depositor full sequence | sequence record 289939 | Full Sequence
TAGTTATTAATAGTAATCAATTACGGGGTCATTAGTTCATAGCCCATATATGGAGTTCCGCGTTACATAA
CTTACGGTAAATGGCCCGCCTGGCTGACCGCCCAACGACCCCCGCCCATTGACGTCAATAATGACGTATG
TTCCCATAGTAACGCCAATAGGGACTTTCCATTGACGTCAATGGGTGGAGTATTTACGGTAAACTGCCCA
CTTGGCAGTACATCAAGTGTATCATATGCCAAGTACGCCCCCTATTGACGTCAATGACGGTAAATGGCCC
GCCTGGCATTATGCCCAGTACATGACCTTATGGGACTTTCCTACTTGGCAGTACATCTACGTATTAGTCA
TCGCTATTACCATGGTGATGCGGTTTTGGCAGTACATCAATGGGCGTGGATAGCGGTTTGACTCACGGGG
ATTTCCAAGTCTCCACCCCATTGACGTCAATGGGAGTTTGTTTTGGCACCAAAATCAACGGGACTTTCCA
AAATGTCGTAACAACTCCGCCCCATTGACGCAAATGGGCGGTAGGCGTGTACGGTGGGAGGTCTATATAA
GCAGAGCTCTCTGGCTAACTAGAGAACCCACTGCTTACTGGCTTATCGAAATTAATACGACTCACTATAG
GGAGACCCAAGCTCTAGCGCTACCGGTCGCCACCATGGACGCACAAACACGACGACGTGAGCGTCGCGCT
GAGAAACAAGCTCAATGGAAAGCTGCAAACGGTGGATCTCCTCCACATATGGCTTACCCATACGATGTTC
CAGATTACGCTCCTCCATCTCGACCTATGGTGAGCAAGGGCGAGGAGCTGTTCACCGGGGTGGTGCCCAT
CCTGGTCGAGCTGGACGGCGACGTAAACGGCCACAAGTTCAGCGTGTCCGGCGAGGGCGAGGGCGATGCC
ACCTACGGCAAGCTGACCCTGAAGTTCATCTGCACCACCGGCAAGCTGCCCGTGCCCTGGCCCACCCTCG
TGACCACCCTGACCTACGGCGTGCAGTGCTTCAGCCGCTACCCCGACCACATGAAGCAGCACGACTTCTT
CAAGTCCGCCATGCCCGAAGGCTACGTCCAGGAGCGCACCATCTTCTTCAAGGACGACGGCAACTACAAG
ACCCGCGCCGAGGTGAAGTTCGAGGGCGACACCCTGGTGAACCGCATCGAGCTGAAGGGCATCGACTTCA
AGGAGGACGGCAACATCCTGGGGCACAAGCTGGAGTACAACTACAACAGCCACAACGTCTATATCATGGC
CGACAAGCAGAAGAACGGCATCAAGGTGAACTTCAAGATCCGCCACAACATCGAGGACGGCAGCGTGCAG
CTCGCCGACCACTACCAGCAGAACACCCCCATCGGCGACGGCCCCGTGCTGCTGCCCGACAACCACTACC
TGAGCACCCAGTCCGCCCTGAGCAAAGACCCCAACGAGAAGCGCGATCACATGGTCCTGCTGGAGTTCGT
GACCGCCGCCGGGATCACTCTCGGCATGGACGAGCTGTACAAGTCCGGACTCAGATCTCGAGCTCAAGCT
TCGACTAACATTCCTCAAGGGATGGTGACGGACCAATTTGGAATGATTGGCCTGTTAACATTTATCAGGG
CAGCAGAGACAGACCCAGGAATGGTACATCTTGCATTAGGAAGTGACTTAACAACATTAGGCCTCAATCT
GAACTCTCCTGAAAATCTCTACCCCAAATTTGCGTCACCCTGGGCATCTTCACCTTGTCGACCTCAAGAC
ATAGACTTCCATGTTCCATCTGAGTACTTAACGAACATTCACATTAGGGATAAGCTGGCTGCAATAAAAC
TTGGCCGATATGGTGAAGACCTTCTCTTCTATCTCTATTACATGAATGGAGGAGACGTATTACAACTTTT
AGCTGCAGTGGAGCTTTTTAACCGTGATTGGAGATACCACAAAGAAGAACGAGTATGGATTACCAGGGCA
CCAGGCATGGAGCCAACAATGAAAACCAATACCTATGAGAGGGGAACATATTACTTCTTTGACTGTCTTA
ACTGGAGGAAAGTAGCTAAGGAGTTCCATCTGGAATATGACAAATTAGAAGAACGGCCTCACCTGCCATC
CACCTTCAACTACAACCCTGCTCAGCAAGCCTTCTAACCGCGGGCCCGGGATCCACCGGATCTAGATAAC
TGATCATAATCAGCCATACCACATTTGTAGAGGTTTTACTTGCTTTAAAAAACCTCCCACACCTCCCCCT
GAACCTGAAACATAAAATGAATGCAATTGTTGTTGTTAACTTGTTTATTGCAGCTTATAATGGTTACAAA
TAAAGCAATAGCATCACAAATTTCACAAATAAAGCATTTTTTTCACTGCATTCTAGTTGTGGTTTGTCCA
AACTCATCAATGTATCTTAACGCGTAAATTGTAAGCGTTAATATTTTGTTAAAATTCGCGTTAAATTTTT
GTTAAATCAGCTCATTTTTTAACCAATAGGCCGAAATCGGCAAAATCCCTTATAAATCAAAAGAATAGAC
CGAGATAGGGT
[37 nt withheld, positions 2532-2568]
AAAGAACGTGGACTCCAACGTCAAAGG
[49 nt withheld, positions 2596-2644]
T
[91 nt withheld, positions 2646-2736]
G
[124 nt withheld, positions 2738-2861]
CAGGTGGCACTTTTCGGGGAAATGTGCGCGGAACCCCTATTTGTTTATTTTTCTAAATACATTCAAATAT
GTATCCGCTCATGAGACAATAACCCTGATAAATGCTTCAATAATATTGAAAAAGGAAGAGTCCTGAGGCG
GAAAGAACCAGCTGTGGAATGTGTGTCAGTTAGGGTGTGGAAAGTCCCCAGGCTCCCCAGCAGGCAGAAG
TATGCAAAGCATGCATCTCAATTAGTCAGCAACCAGGTGTGGAAAGTCCCCAGGCTCCCCAGCAGGCAGA
AGTATGCAAAGCATGCATCTCAATTAGTCAGCAACCATAGTCCCGCCCCTAACTCCGCCCATCCCGCCCC
TAACTCCGCCCAGTTCCGCCCATTCTCCGCCCCATGGCTGACTAATTTTTTTTATTTATGCAGAGGCCGA
GGCCGCCTCGGCCTCTGAGCTATTCCAGAAGTAGTGAGGAGGCTTTTTTGGAGGCCTAGGCTTTTGCAAA
GATCGATCAAGAGACAGGATGAGGATCGTTTCGCATGATTGAACAAGATGGATTGCACGCAGGTTCTCCG
GCCGCTTGGGTGGAGAGGCTATTCGGCTATGACTGGGCACAACAGACAATCGGCTGCTCTGATGCCGCCG
TGTTCCGGCTGTCAGCGCAGGGGCGCCCGGTTCTTTTTGTCAAGACCGACCTGTCCGGTGCCCTGAATGA
ACTGCAAGACGAGGCAGCGCGGCTATCGTGGCTGGCCACGACGGGCGTTCCTTGCGCAGCTGTGCTCGAC
GTTGTCACTGAAGCGGGAAGGGACTGGCTGCTATTGGGCGAAGTGCCGGGGCAGGATCTCCTGTCATCTC
ACCTTGCTCCTGCCGAGAAAGTATCCATCATGGCTGATGCAATGCGGCGGCTGCATACGCTTGATCCGGC
TACCTGCCCATTCGACCACCAAGCGAAACATCGCATCGAGCGAGCACGTACTCGGATGGAAGCCGGTCTT
GTCGATCAGGATGATCTGGACGAAGAGCATCAGGGGCTCGCGCCAGCCGAACTGTTCGCCAGGCTCAAGG
CGAGCATGCCCGACGGCGAGGATCTCGTCGTGACCCATGGCGATGCCTGCTTGCCGAATATCATGGTGGA
AAATGGCCGCTTTTCTGGATTCATCGACTGTGGCCGGCTGGGTGTGGCGGACCGCTATCAGGACATAGCG
TTGGCTACCCGTGATATTGCTGAAGAGCTTGGCGGCGAATGGGCTGACCGCTTCCTCGTGCTTTACGGTA
TCGCCGCTCCCGATTCGCAGCGCATCGCCTTCTATCGCCTTCTTGACGAGTTCTTCTGAGCGGGACTCTG
GGGTTCGAAATGACCGACCAAGCGACGCCCAACCTGCCATCACGAGATTTCGATTCCACCGCCGCCTTCT
ATGAAAGGTTGGGCTTCGGAATCGTTTTCCGGGACGCCGGCTGGATGATCCTCCAGCGCGGGGATCTCAT
GCTGGAGTTCTTCGCCCACCCTAGGGGGAGGCTAACTGAAACACGGAAGGAGACAATACCGGAAGGAACC
CGCGCTATGACGGCAATAAAAAGACAGAATAAAACGCACGGTGTTGGGTCGTTTGTTCATAAACGCGGGG
TTCGGTCCCAGGGCTGGCACTCTGTCGATACCCCACCGAGACCCCATTGGGGCCAATACGCCCGCGTTTC
TTCCTTTTCCCCACCCCACCCCCCAAGTTCGGGTGAAGGCCCAGGGCTCGCAGCCAACGTCGGGGCGGCA
GGCCCTGCCATAGCCTCAGGTTACTCATATATACTTTAGATTGATTTAAAACTTCATTTTTAATTTAAAA
GGATCTAGGTGAAGATCCTTTTTGATAATCTCATGACCAAAATCCCTTAACGTGAGTTTTCGTTCCACTG
AGCGTCAGACCCCGTAGAAAAGATCAAAGGATCTTCTTGAGATCCTTTTTTTCTGCGCGTAATCTGCTGC
TTGCAAACAAAAAAACCACCGCTACCAGCGGTGGTTTGTTTGCCGGATCAAGAGCTACCAACTCTTTTTC
CGAAGGTAACTGGCTTCAGCAGAGCGCAGATACCAAATACTGTCCTTCTAGTGTAGCCGTAGTTAGGCCA
CCACTTCAAGAACTCTGTAGCACCGCCTACATACCTCGCTCTGCTAATCCTGTTACCAGTGGCTGCTGCC
AGTGGCGATAAGTCGTGTCTTACCGGGTTGGACTCAAGACGATAGTTACCGGATAAGGCGCAGCGGTCGG
GCTGAACGGGGGGTTCGTGCACACAGCCCAGCTTGGAGCGAACGACCTACACCGAACTGAGATACCTACA
GCGTGAGCTATGAGAAAGCGCCACGCTTCCCGAAGGGAGAAAGGCGGACAGGTATCCGGTAAGCGGCAGG
GTCGGAACAGGAGAGCGCACGAGGGAGCTTCCAGGGGGAAACGCCTGGTATCTTTATAGTCCTGTCGGGT
TTCGCCACCTCTGACTTGAGCGTCGATTTTTGTGATGCTCGTCAGGGGGGCGGAGCCTATGGAAAAACGC
CAGCAACGCGGCCTTTTTACGGTTCCTGGCCTTTTGCTGGCCTTTTGCTCACATGTTCTTTCCTGCGTTA
TCCCCTGATTCTGTGGATAACCGTATTACCGCCATGCAT
